>Addgene plasmid #87245 | ACA8-mYFP | addgene full sequence | sequence record 176889 | Addgene NGS Result
TGAGACTTTTCAACAAAGGGTAATATCGGGAAACCTCCTCGGATTCCATTGCCCAGCTATCTGTCACTTC
ATCGAAAGGACAGTAGAAAAGGAAGATGGCTTCTACAAATGCCATCATTGCGATAAAGGAAAGGCTATCG
TTCAAGATGCCTCTACCGACAGTGGTCCCAAAGATGGACCCCCACCCACGAGGAACATCGTGGAAAAAGA
AGACGTTCCAACCACGTCTTCAAAGCAAGTGGATTGATGTGATATCTCCACTGACGTAAGGGATGACGCA
CAATCCCACTATCCTTCGCAAGACCCTTCCTCTATATAAGGAAGTTCATTTCATTTGGAGAGGACCTCGA
GGTCGACGGTATCGATAAGCTTGATATCGAATTCCTGCAGCCCATCAACAAGTTTGTACAAAAAAGCAGG
CTACATGACGAGTCTCTTGAAGTCATCGCCTGGACGACGCCGTGGAGGCGATGTGGAGTCTGGGAAGAGT
GAACACGCAGACTCTGATAGCGACACTTTCTACATCCCATCGAAGAATGCTTCTATTGAGCGGCTTCAAC
AGTGGAGAAAAGCTGCACTGGTTCTCAATGCGTCCCGGAGATTCCGGTACACCTTGGACTTGAAGAAGGA
GCAAGAAACGAGGGAAATGAGACAGAAGATCAGAAGTCATGCTCATGCTCTTTTGGCGGCGAATCGTTTT
ATGGATATGGGACGTGAGTCAGGAGTTGAAAAAACAACTGGGCCTGCAACTCCGGCTGGTGATTTTGGAA
TTACTCCTGAACAGCTTGTGATAATGTCAAAGGATCACAACAGTGGTGCCCTGGAGCAATATGGAGGGAC
TCAAGGATTGGCCAATTTGCTCAAGACAAATCCAGAGAAAGGTATCAGTGGCGATGATGATGACTTGCTA
AAGCGCAAGACCATTTATGGATCAAACACATATCCTCGCAAGAAAGGGAAAGGGTTTCTGAGGTTTCTTT
GGGATGCTTGCCATGATCTCACCTTGATCATTTTAATGGTTGCTGCTGTAGCGTCTTTAGCACTTGGGAT
AAAAACAGAGGGTATCAAAGAAGGATGGTATGATGGAGGAAGCATTGCATTTGCTGTGATTCTTGTGATT
GTTGTGACGGCTGTCAGTGACTACAAACAGTCGCTCCAGTTTCAAAACTTGAATGATGAAAAGAGAAACA
TACATCTGGAGGTGTTAAGAGGTGGAAGACGAGTGGAGATTTCGATCTATGACATAGTGGTGGGTGATGT
CATTCCTCTCAACATTGGCAATCAGGTTCCTGCTGATGGAGTACTGATATCTGGCCACTCTCTCGCCCTT
GATGAATCTAGCATGACTGGAGAGAGCAAAATTGTTAACAAAGACGCTAACAAGGACCCATTCTTAATGT
CTGGCTGTAAAGTGGCAGATGGAAATGGTTCTATGCTGGTTACTGGTGTTGGAGTCAACACTGAATGGGG
ATTGCTGATGGCCAGTATTTCTGAAGACAATGGTGAAGAAACTCCCTTGCAGGTGCGCTTAAATGGGGTA
GCTACTTTTATTGGTTCAATTGGCTTAGCGGTGGCTGCTGCTGTGCTAGTGATTCTTCTGACTCGATATT
TCACTGGTCACACTAAAGACAATAATGGAGGTCCTCAATTCGTTAAAGGCAAGACAAAAGTCGGTCATGT
TATTGATGATGTGGTCAAAGTCCTTACCGTAGCGGTTACAATTGTCGTAGTGGCAGTGCCTGAGGGTCTT
CCTTTGGCTGTTACTTTAACCCTTGCCTATTCAATGAGGAAAATGATGGCAGATAAGGCTTTGGTGCGGA
GGCTATCTGCTTGCGAGACAATGGGCTCTGCCACCACTATTTGCAGCGATAAAACTGGAACACTAACTCT
GAATCAGATGACTGTGGTTGAGTCTTATGCTGGGGGCAAGAAAACAGATACTGAACAATTGCCAGCAACT
ATCACTTCGCTAGTAGTTGAAGGAATATCTCAAAACACAACTGGTAGTATTTTTGTCCCAGAGGGTGGAG
GTGATTTAGAGTACTCTGGTTCACCAACAGAAAAGGCCATTCTTGGCTGGGGAGTTAAGCTGGGAATGAA
TTTCGAGACAGCCCGATCGCAGTCTTCTATTCTTCATGCTTTTCCATTTAACTCAGAGAAGAAACGTGGT
GGTGTTGCTGTAAAAACGGCTGATGGTGAAGTTCATGTTCACTGGAAAGGAGCTTCTGAAATTGTCCTGG
CATCATGCCGAAGCTACATCGATGAGGATGGTAATGTGGCACCAATGACTGACGACAAGGCATCGTTTTT
CAAGAATGGCATTAATGATATGGCTGGAAGAACCTTACGATGTGTTGCACTCGCCTTTAGAACCTATGAG
GCTGAAAAGGTCCCAACAGGCGAAGAGCTCTCAAAGTGGGTACTCCCAGAGGATGATCTTATATTATTAG
CTATAGTGGGCATAAAGGATCCATGTAGACCAGGAGTCAAAGATTCAGTTGTGTTGTGTCAAAATGCTGG
TGTCAAGGTCCGTATGGTTACTGGTGACAACGTCCAAACTGCCAGGGCTATTGCCTTGGAATGTGGAATA
CTAAGTTCAGATGCAGATCTCTCCGAGCCTACTCTCATTGAAGGAAAATCATTCCGTGAGATGACTGATG
CAGAAAGGGACAAGATTAGTGACAAAATATCGGTTATGGGCCGATCATCTCCCAATGACAAACTTCTGCT
GGTACAATCTCTGAGACGACAAGGGCATGTTGTTGCTGTCACCGGGGATGGGACAAATGATGCTCCTGCA
TTGCACGAGGCAGATATTGGTCTTGCTATGGGAATAGCAGGAACAGAAGTGGCTAAGGAGAGTTCGGACA
TCATCATCTTGGATGACAACTTTGCTTCAGTTGTCAAGGTTGTTCGATGGGGGCGATCAGTGTATGCCAA
CATTCAGAAGTTCATCCAATTTCAGCTCACAGTCAATGTCGCCGCTCTCGTAATTAATGTTGTAGCTGCT
ATTTCGAGTGGTGACGTTCCACTTACCGCTGTGCAGCTTCTCTGGGTTAATCTGATAATGGACACTCTTG
GAGCATTGGCTTTGGCTACTGAACCACCCACTGATCACCTCATGGGGAGGCCTCCAGTTGGCAGAAAAGA
ACCTCTTATTACCAACATCATGTGGAGAAACTTGCTGATCCAGGCTATTTATCAAGTGAGTGTATTGTTA
ACACTCAATTTCCGAGGCATAAGCATACTTGGCCTGGAGCATGAAGTGCATGAACACGCCACTAGAGTGA
AGAACACAATAATCTTCAACGCCTTTGTTCTCTGCCAAGCTTTCAATGAGTTCAATGCTCGTAAACCAGA
TGAGAAGAACATCTTCAAAGGTGTGATCAAGAATCGTCTCTTTATGGGAATAATAGTCATAACTCTTGTG
CTCCAGGTTATCATTGTTGAGTTCCTTGGTAAATTCGCTTCCACGACGAAACTAAACTGGAAGCAATGGC
TTATCTGTGTTGGCATCGGTGTTATCAGTTGGCCTCTTGCTTTGGTCGGGAAATTCATTCCGGTGCCTGC
AGCTCCTATAAGCAACAAATTGAAAGTACTAAAATTCTGGGGCAAGAAGAAAAATTCTTCTGGAGAAGGT
TCACTCCACCCAGCTTTCTTGTACAAAGTGGTTGATGGGATGGTGAGCAAGGGCGAGGAGCTGTTCACCG
GGGTGGTGCCCATCCTGGTCGAGCTGGACGGCGACGTAAACGGCCACAAGTTCAGCGTGTCCGGCGAGGG
CGAGGGCGATGCCACCTACGGCAAGCTGACCCTGAAGTTCATCTGCACCACCGGCAAGCTGCCCGTGCCC
TGGCCCACCCTCGTGACCACCTTCGGCTACGGCCTGAAGTGCTTCGCCCGCTACCCCGACCACATGAAGC
AGCACGACTTCTTCAAGTCCGCCATGCCCGAAGGCTACGTCCAGGAGCGCACCATCTTCTTCAAGGACGA
CGGCAACTACAAGACCCGCGCCGAGGTGAAGTTCGAGGGCGACACCCTGGTGAACCGCATCGAGCTGAAG
GGCATCGACTTCAAGGAGGACGGCAACATCCTGGGGCACAAGCTGGAGTACAACTACAACAGCCACAACG
TCTATATCATGGCCGACAAGCAGAAGAACGGCATCAAGGTGAACTTCAAGATCCGCCACAACATCGAGGA
CGGCAGCGTGCAGCTCGCCGACCACTACCAGCAGAACACCCCCATCGGCGACGGCCCCGTGCTGCTGCCC
GACAACCACTACCTGAGCTACCAGTCCAAGCTGAGCAAAGACCCCAACGAGAAGCGCGATCACATGGTCC
TGCTGGAGTTCGTGACCGCCGCCGGGATCACTCACGGCATGGACGAGCTGTACAAGTAAGAGCTCTAGAG
TCCGCAAAAATCACCAGTCTCTCTCTACAAATCTATCTCTCTCTATTTTTCTCCAGAATAATGTGTGAGT
AGTTCCCAGATAAGGGAATTAGGGTTCTTATAGGGTTTCGCTCATGTGTTGAGCATATAAGAAACCCTTA
GTATGTATTTGTATTTGTAAAATACTTCTATCAATAAAATTTCTAATTCCTAAAACCAAAATCCAGTGAC
CGGGCGGCCGCCACCGCGGTGGAGGGGGATCAGATTGTCGTTTCCCGCCTTCAGTTTAAACTATCAGTGT
TTGACAGGATATATTGGCGGGTAAACCTAAGAGAAAAGAGCGTTTATTAGAATAATCGGATATTTAAAAG
GGCGTGAAAAGGTTTATCCGTTCGTCCATTTGTATGTGTACATCACCGACGAGCAAGGCAAGACCGAGCG
CCTTTCCGACGCTCACCGGGCTGGTTGCCCTCGCCGCTGGGCTGGCGGCCGTCTATGGCCCTGCAAACGC
GCCAGAAACGCCGTCGAAGCCGTGTGCGAGACACCGGCCGCCGGCGTTGTGGATACCTCGCGGAAAACTT
GGCCCTCACTGACAGATGAGGGGCGGACGTTGACACTTGAGGGGCCGACTCACCCGGCGCGGCGTTGACA
GATGAGGGGCAGGCTCGATTTCGGCCGGCGACGTGGAGCTGGCCAGCCTCGCAAATCGGCGAAAACGCCT
GATTTTACGCGAGTTTCCCACAGATGATGTGGACAAGCCTGGGGATAAGTGCCCTGCGGTATTGACACTT
GAGGGGCGCGACTACTGACAGATGAGGGGCGCGATCCTTGACACTTGAGGGGCAGAGTGCTGACAGATGA
GGGGCGCACCTATTGACATTTGAGGGGCTGTCCACAGGCAGAAAATCCAGCATTTGCAAGGGTTTCCGCC
CGTTTTTCGGCCACCGCTAACCTGTCTTTTAACCTGCTTTTAAACCAATATTTATAAACCTTGTTTTTAA
CCAGGGCTGCGCCCTGTGCGCGTGACCGCGCACGCCGAAGGGGGGTGCCCCCCCTTCTCGAACCCTCCCG
GCCCGCTAACGCGGGCCTCCCATCCCCCCAGGGGCTGCGCCCCTCGGCCGCGAACGGCCTCACCCCAAAA
ATGGCAGCGCTGGCAGTCCTTGCCATTGCCGGGATCGGGGCAGTAACGGGATGGGCGATCAGCCCGAAAG
CTACCCCTATTTGTTTATTTTTCTAAATACATTCAAATATGTATCCGCTCATGAGACAATAACCCTGATA
AATGCTTCAATAATATTGAAAAAGGAAGAGTATGAGTATTCAACATTTCCGTGTCGCCCTTATTCCCTTT
TTTGCGGCATTTTGCCTTCCTGTTTTTGCTCACCCAGAAACGCTGGTGAAAGTAAAAGATGCTGAAGATC
AGTTGGGTGCACGAGTGGGTTACATCGAACTGGATCTCAACAGCGGTAAGATCCTTGAGAGTTTTCGCCC
CGAAGAACGTTTTCCAATGATGAGCACTTTTAAAGTTCTGCTATGTGGCGCGGTATTATCCCGTATTGAC
GCCGGGCAAGAGCAACTCGGTCGCCGCATACACTATTCTCAGAATGACTTGGTTGAGTACTCACCAGTCA
CAGAAAAGCATCTTACGGATGGCATGACAGTAAGAGAATTATGCAGTGCTGCCATAACCATGAGTGATAA
CACTGCGGCCAACTTACTTCTGACAACGATCGGAGGACCGAAGGAGCTAACCGCTTTTTTGCACAACATG
GGGGATCATGTAACTCGCCTTGATCGTTGGGAACCGGAGCTGAATGAAGCCATACCAAACGACGAGCGTG
ACACCACGATGCCTGTAGCAATGGCAACAACGTTGCGCAAACTATTAACTGGCGAACTACTTACTCTAGC
TTCCCGGCAACAATTAATAGACTGGATGGAGGCGGATAAAGTTGCAGGACCACTTCTGCGCTCGGCCCTT
CCGGCTGGCTGGTTTATTGCTGATAAATCTGGAGCCGGTGAGCGTGGGTCTCGCGGTATCATTGCAGCAC
TGGGGCCAGATGGTAAGCCCTCCCGTATCGTAGTTATCTACACGACGGGGAGTCAGGCAACTATGGATGA
ACGAAATAGACAGATCGCTGAGATAGGTGCCTCACTGATTAAGCATTGGTAACTGTCAGACCAAGTTTAC
TCATATATACTTTAGATTGATTTAAAACTTCATTTTTAATTTAAAAGGATCTAGGTGAAGATCCTTTTTG
ATAATCTCATGACCAAAATCCCTTAACGTGAGTTTTCGTTCCACTGAGCGTCAGACCCCGTAGAAAAGAT
CAAAGGATCTTCTTGAGATCCTTTTTTTCTGCGCGTAATCTGCTGCTTGCAAACAAAAAAACCACCGCTA
CCAGCGGTGGTTTGTTTGCCGGATCAAGAGCTACCAACTCTTTTTCCGAAGGTAACTGGCTTCAGCAGAG
CGCAGATACCAAATACTGTTCTTCTAGTGTAGCCGTAGTTAGGCCACCACTTCAAGAACTCTGTAGCACC
GCCTACATACCTCGCTCTGCTAATCCTGTTACCAGTGGCTGCTGCCAGTGGCGATAAGTCGTGTCTTACC
GGGTTGGACTCAAGACGATAGTTACCGGATAAGGCGCAGCGGTCGGGCTGAACGGGGGGTTCGTGCACAC
AGCCCAGCTTGGAGCGAACGACCTACACCGAACTGAGATACCTACAGCGTGAGCTATGAGAAAGCGCCAC
GCTTCCCGAAGGGAGAAAGGCGGACAGGTATCCGGTAAGCGGCAGGGTCGGAACAGGAGAGCGCACGAGG
GAGCTTCCAGGGGGAAACGCCTGGTATCTTTATAGTCCTGTCGGGTTTCGCCACCTCTGACTTGAGCGTC
GATTTTTGTGATGCTCGTCAGGGGGGCGGAGCCTATGGAAAAACGCCAGCAACGCGGCCTTTTTACGGTT
CCTGGCCTTTTGCTGGCCTTTTGCTCACATGGACTCTAGCTAGAGGATCACAGGCAGCAACGCTCTGTCA
TCGTTACAATCAACATGCTACCCTCCGCGAGATCATCCGTGTTTCAAACCCGGCAGCTTAGTTGCCGTTC
TTCCGAATAGCATCGGTAACATGAGCAAAGTCTGCCGCCTTACAACGGCTCTCCCGCTGACGCCGTCCCG
GACTGATGGGCTGCCTGTATCGAGTGGTGATTTTGTGCCGAGCTGCCGGTCGGGGAGCTGTTGGCTGGCT
GGTGGCAGGATATATTGTGGTGTAAACAAATTGACGCTTAGACAACTTAATAACACATTGCGGACGTTTT
TAATGATCGAATACTAACGTCTCTACCAGATATCAGCTTGCATGCCGGTCGATCTAGTAACATAGATGAC
ACCGCGCGCGATAATTTATCCTAGTTTGCGCGCTATATTTTGTTTTCTATCGCGTATTAAATGTATAATT
GCGGGACTCTAATCATAAAAACCCATCTCATAAATAACGTCATGCATTACATGTTAATTATTACATGCTT
AACGTAATTCAACAGAAATTATATGATAATCATCGCAAGACCGGCAACAGGATTCAATCTTAAGAAACTT
TATTGCCAAATGTTTGAACGATCTGCTTGACTCTAGGGGTCATCAGATTTCGGTGACGGGCAGGACCGGA
CGGGGCGGCACCGGCAGGCTGAAGTCCAGCTGCCAGAAACCCACGTCATGCCAGTTCCCGTGCTTGAAGC
CGGCCGCCCGCAGCATGCCGCGGGGGGCATATCCGAGCGCCTCGTGCATGCGCACGCTCGGGTCGTTGGG
CAGCCCGATGACAGCGACCACGCTCTTGAAGCCCTGTGCCTCCAGGGACTTCAGCAGGTGGGTGTAGAGC
GTGGAGCCCAGTCCCGTCCGCTGGTGGCGGGGGGAGACGTACACGGTCGACTCGGCCGTCCAGTCGTAGG
CGTTGCGTGCCTTCCAGGGACCCGCGTAGGCGATGCCGGCGACCTCGCCGTCCACCTCGGCGACGAGCCA
GGGATAGCGCTCCCGCAGACGGACGAGGTCGTCCGTCCACTCCTGCGGTTCCTGCGGCTCGGTACGGAAG
TTGACCGTGCTTGTCTCGATGTAGTGGTTGACGATGGTGCAGACCGCCGGCATGTCCGCCTCGGTGGCAC
GGCGGATGTCGGCCGGGCGTCGTTCTGGGCTCATGGTAGATCCCCTCGATCGAGTTGAGAGTGAATATGA
GACTCTAATTGGATACCGAGGGGAATTTATGGAACGTCAGTGGAGCATTTTTGACAAGAAATATTTGCTA
GCTGATAGTGACCTTAGGCGACTTTTGAACGCGCAATAATGGTTTCTGACGTATGTGCTTAGCTCATTAA
ACTCCAGAAACCCGCGGCTCAGTGGCTCCTTCAACGTTGCGGTTCTGTCAGTTCCAAACGTAAAACGGCT
TGTCCCGCGTCATCGGCGGGGGTCATAACGTGACTCCCTTAATTCTCCGCTCATGATCAGATTGTCGTTT
CCCGCCTTCGGTTTGGGCGCGCCCGGTTCAGAAGACCAGAGGGCTATTGAGACTTTTCAACAAAGGGTAA
TATCGGGAAACCTCCTCGGATTCCATTGCCCAGCTATCTGTCACTTCATCGAAAGGACAGTAGAAAAGGA
AGATGGCTTCTACAAATGCCATCATTGCGATAAAGGAAAGGCTATCGTTCAAGATGCCTCTACCGACAGT
GGTCCCAAAGATGGACCCCCACCCACGAGGAACATCGTGGAAAAAGAAGACGTTCCAACCACGTCTTCAA
AGCAAGTGGATTGATGTGATACATGGTGGAGCACGACACTCTCGTCTACTCCAAGAATATCAAAGATACA
GTCTCAGAAGACCAGAGGGCTAT
Features (pLannotate 1.2.2; 18 found; start..end, strand, type, name):
    345..393     -  misc_feature   MCS (fragment): pBluescript multiple cloning site
    398..422     +  protein_bind   attB1: mutant version of attB; recombination site for the Gateway® BP reaction BP Clonase™
    425..3646    +  CDS            ACA8: ACA8_ARATH - Experimental evidence at protein level: Swiss-Prot protein existence level 1. This magnesium-dependent enzyme catalyzes the hydrolysis of ATP coupled with the translocation of calcium from the cytosol out of the cell. From Arabidopsis thaliana (Mouse-ear cress).
   3648..3672    -  protein_bind   attB2: mutant version of attB; recombination site for the Gateway® BP reaction BP Clonase™
   3680..4399    +  CDS            mEYFP: enhanced YFP with monomerizing A206K mutation (Zacharias et al., 2002) mammalian codon-optimized
   4458..4617    +  polyA_signal   CaMV poly(A) signal (fragment): cauliflower mosaic virus polyadenylation signal
   4624..4644    -  misc_feature   MCS (fragment): pBluescript multiple cloning site
   4692..4716    +  misc_feature   RB T-DNA repeat: right border repeat from nopaline C58 T-DNA
   4936..5467    +  rep_origin     oriV: incP origin of replication
   5531..5608    +  CDS            klaC (fragment): KLAC_ECOLX - Also known as telB. Protein predicted: Swiss-Prot protein existence level 4. Belongs to the kla operon, which is associated with cryptic tellurite resistance, and IncW plasmid fertility inhibition. From Escherichia coli.
   5610..5701    +  promoter       AmpR promoter: bla
   5702..6562    +  CDS            AmpR: β-lactamase; bla; confers resistance to ampicillin, carbenicillin, and related antibiotics
   6733..7321    +  rep_origin     ori: high-copy-number ColE1/pMB1/pBR322/pUC origin of replication
   7633..7657    +  misc_feature   LB T-DNA repeat: left border repeat from nopaline C58 T-DNA
   7751..8003    -  terminator     NOS terminator: nopaline synthase terminator and poly(A) signal
   8026..8574    -  CDS            bar: PAT_STRHY - Experimental evidence at protein level: Swiss-Prot protein existence level 1. Inactivates phosphinothricin (PPT) by transfer of an acetyl group from acetyl CoA. Can also acetylate demethylphosphinothricin but not PTT or glutamate. This enzyme is an effector of phosphinothricin tripeptide (PTT or bialaphos) resistance. From Streptomyces hygroscopicus. Introduced by genetic manipulation and expressed in glufosinate-tolerant maize by Dekalb Genetics.
   8616..8795    -  promoter       NOS promoter: nopaline synthase promoter
   8938..345     +  promoter       CaMV 35S promoter (enhanced) (across the origin): cauliflower mosaic virus 35S promoter with a duplicated enhancer region
