[The description below was written by a language model from this plasmid's Addgene catalogue record and pLannotate feature annotations shown in this document.]
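Description:
ACA8-mYFP is a plant binary expression plasmid carrying the Arabidopsis thaliana plasma membrane calcium pump ACA8 (autoinhibited Ca2+-ATPase isoform 8, AT5G57110) fused at its C terminus to a monomeric yellow fluorescent protein. The catalogue lists the backbone only as "35S", but the feature table of the 9,263 nt sequence shows the layout of an Agrobacterium T-DNA vector. Nopaline-type left and right border repeats enclose the plant cassettes, while the region outside the borders holds an incP oriV, a high-copy ColE1/pUC-type origin and a β-lactamase gene with its own promoter, which gives ampicillin selection in E. coli.

Inside the T-DNA, an enhanced CaMV 35S promoter with a duplicated enhancer drives the ACA8 coding sequence. The insert is flanked by attB1 and attB2 sites, consistent with the recorded Gateway cloning. The attB2 site lies between ACA8 and mEYFP, the enhanced YFP carrying the monomerizing A206K mutation that reduces fluorophore self-association, and the transcript ends at a CaMV polyadenylation signal. A second cassette in the opposite orientation places the bar gene, encoding phosphinothricin acetyltransferase, between the nopaline synthase promoter and terminator, so transformed plant tissue can be selected on phosphinothricin/glufosinate herbicides.

The stated purpose is fluorescent labelling of ACA8. Strong constitutive expression of the fusion lets the pump be visualized in plant cells, and the associated work concerns plasma membrane calcium ATPases in receptor-mediated immune signalling and development.
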