Addgene plasmid #87245: ACA8-mYFP
Purpose: fluorescent labelling of ACA8
Depositing lab: Silke Robatzek. Depositing organization: Sainsbury Laboratory, Norwich. Publication: Plasma membrane calcium ATPases are important components of receptor-mediated signaling in plant immune responses and development. Frei dit Frey N, Mbengue M, Kwaaitaal M, Nitsch L, Altenbach D, Haweker H, Lozano-Duran R, Njo MF, Beeckman T, Huettel B, Borst JW, Panstruga R, Robatzek S. Plant Physiol. 2012 Jun;159(2):798-809. doi: 10.1104/pp.111.192575. Epub 2012 Apr 25. PubMed 22535420.
Backbone
  Vector backbone: 35S
Growth in bacteria
  Bacterial resistance: Ampicillin, 100 μg/mL
  Growth temperature: 37°C
  Growth strain: DH5alpha
  Copy number: Unknown
Gene/Insert
  Gene/Insert name: ACA8
  Species: A. thaliana (mustard weed)
  Entrez Gene: ACA8 (a.k.a. AT5G57110, ''AUTOINHIBITED CA2+ -ATPASE, ''autoinhibited Ca2+ -ATPase, 'autoinhibited Ca2+ -ATPase, AT-ACA8, AUTOINHIBITED CA2+ -ATPASE, ISOFORM 8, ISOFORM 8'', MUL3.5, MUL3_5, autoinhibited Ca2+ -ATPase, isoform 8, isoform 8', isoform 8'')
  Promoter: 35s
  Tag / fusion protein: YFP (C terminal on insert)
  Cloning method: Gateway Cloning
  Sequencing primers: 5′ ATGACGCACAATCCCACTATCCTTCGCA; 3′ CATTTGGAGAAGGACCTCGAG
Terms and licenses: Academic/Nonprofit Terms; Industry Terms: Not Available to Industry
How to cite: ACA8-mYFP was a gift from Silke Robatzek (Addgene plasmid # 87245 ; http://n2t.net/addgene:87245 ; RRID:Addgene_87245)
